Addgene plasmid #112942: pRSETb-LSS-mEGFP
Purpose: Bacterial expression vector for LSS-EGFP
Depositing lab: Dorus Gadella. Depositing organization: University of Amsterdam.
Backbone
  Vector backbone: pRSET
  Vector type: Mammalian Expression
Growth in bacteria
  Bacterial resistance: Ampicillin, 100 μg/mL
  Growth temperature: 37°C
  Growth strain: DH5alpha
  Copy number: High Copy
Gene/Insert
  Gene/Insert name: LSSS-EGFP
  Species: Synthetic
  Promoter: T7
  Cloning method: Restriction Enzyme; 5′ cloning site unknown (unknown if destroyed)
Terms and licenses: Academic/Nonprofit Terms; Industry Terms: Not Available to Industry
How to cite: pRSETb-LSS-mEGFP was a gift from Dorus Gadella (Addgene plasmid # 112942 ; http://n2t.net/addgene:112942 ; RRID:Addgene_112942)
