[The description below was written by a language model from this plasmid's Addgene catalogue record and pLannotate feature annotations shown in this document.]
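Description:
pRSETb-LSS-mEGFP is a small (about 3.6 kb) bacterial expression plasmid built on the pRSET backbone and intended for producing a fluorescent protein in E. coli. The catalogue lists the vector type as mammalian expression, but this conflicts with both the stated purpose and the annotated features, which show only prokaryotic expression elements and no mammalian promoter or polyadenylation signal. The plasmid replicates from a high-copy ColE1/pUC-type origin and is selected with ampicillin through the β-lactamase gene and its own promoter. An f1 phage origin is also present and would allow single-stranded DNA production.

The expression cassette consists of a bacteriophage T7 promoter, the efficient T7 gene 10 ribosome binding site, the coding region, and a T7 terminator, so transcription depends on a host strain that supplies T7 RNA polymerase. Upstream of the fluorescent protein, the annotation picks up short fragments matching a 6xHis-containing composite tag and a protease cleavage site. These suggest an N-terminal affinity-tag leader of the kind typical of pRSET vectors, although the hits are only partial and the exact tag composition is not stated in the record. The main open reading frame is annotated as mEGFP, the mammalian codon-optimised enhanced GFP carrying the monomerising A206K mutation. The insert is described as a synthetic "LSS" variant, presumably meaning a large Stokes shift derivative, but the record neither defines the abbreviation nor lists the mutations that distinguish it from mEGFP. The short lacZα, lacI and gene 10-derived fragments appear to be backbone remnants. The plasmid is suited to recombinant production of the protein in bacteria, for example for purification and in vitro characterisation.
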