Features (pLannotate 1.2.2; 13 found; start..end, strand, type, name):
     20..38      +  promoter       T7 promoter: promoter for bacteriophage T7 RNA polymerase
     70..92      +  RBS            RBS: efficient ribosome binding site from bacteriophage T7 gene 10 (Olins and Rangwala, 1989)
    112..132     +  CDS            capTEV™ (fragment): composite tag for in vivo biotinylation, TEV protease cleavage, and 6xHis tagging
    142..161     +  CDS            TEV site (fragment): tobacco etch virus (TEV) protease recognition and cleavage site
    184..903     +  CDS            mEGFP: enhanced GFP with monomerizing A206K mutation (Zacharias et al., 2002) mammalian codon-optimized
    927..976     +  CDS            SET1 (fragment): solubility-enhancement tag derived from T7 phage gene 10B
    984..1031    +  terminator     T7 terminator: transcription terminator for bacteriophage T7 RNA polymerase
   1057..1123    +  CDS            lacZα (fragment): LacZα fragment of β-galactosidase; lacZ fragment
   1128..1556    +  rep_origin     f1 ori (sequence partly withheld): f1 bacteriophage origin of replication; arrow indicates direction of (+) strand synthesis
   1609..1713    +  promoter       AmpR promoter: bla
   1714..2574    +  CDS            AmpR: β-lactamase; bla; confers resistance to ampicillin, carbenicillin, and related antibiotics
   2745..3333    +  rep_origin     ori: high-copy-number ColE1/pMB1/pBR322/pUC origin of replication
   3516..3569    +  CDS            lacI (fragment): lac repressor; lacI; The lac repressor binds to the lac operator to inhibit transcription in E. coli. This inhibition can be relieved by adding lactose or isopropyl-β-D-thiogalactopyranoside (IPTG).
>Addgene plasmid #112942 | pRSETb-LSS-mEGFP | addgene full sequence | sequence record 220267 | Addgene NGS Result
GATCTCGATCCCGCGAAATTAATACGACTCACTATAGGGAGACCACAACGGTTTCCCTCTAGAAATAATT
TTGTTTAACTTTAAGAAGGAGATATACATATGCGGGGTTCTCATCATCATCATCATCATGGTATGGCTAG
TGAAAACCTGTATTTTCAGGGGCTAGCGCTACCGGTCGCCACCATGGTGAGCAAGGGCGAGGAGCTGTTC
ACCGGGGTGGTGCCCATCCTGGTCGAGCTGGACGGCGACGTAAACGGCCACAAGTTCAGCGTGTCCGGCG
AGGGCGAGGGCGATGCCACCTACGGCAAGCTGACCCTGAAGTTCATCTGCACCACCGGCAAGCTGCCCGT
GCCCTGGCCCACCCTCGTGACCACCCTGAGCTACGGCGTGCAGTGCTTCAGCCGCTACCCCGACCACATG
AAGCAGCACGACTTCTTCAAGTCCGCCATGCCCGAAGGCTACGTCCAGGAGCGCACCATCTTCTTCAAGG
ACGACGGCAACTACAAGACCCGCGCCGAGGTGAAGTTCGAGGGCGACACCCTGGTGAACCGCATCGAGCT
GAAGGGCATCGACTTCAAGGAGGACGGCAACATCCTGGGGCACAAGCTGGAGTACAACTACAACAGCCAC
AACGTCTATATCATGGCCGACAAGCAGAAGAACGGCATCAAGGTGAACTTCAAGATCCGCCACAACATCG
AGGACGGCAGCGTGCAGCTCGCCGACCACTACCAGCAGAACACCCCCATCGGCGACGGCCCCGTGCTGCT
GCCCGACAACCACTACCTGAGCATCCAGTCCAAGCTGAGCAAAGACCCCAACGAGAAGCGCGATCACATG
GTCCTGCTGGAGTTCGTGACCGCCGCCGGGATCACTCTCGGCATGGACGAGCTGTACAAGTAAAGCGGCC
GCGCAAGCTTGATCCGGCTGCTAACAAAGCCCGAAAGGAAGCTGAGTTGGCTGCTGCCACCGCTGAGCAA
TAACTAGCATAACCCCTTGGGGCCTCTAAACGGGTCTTGAGGGGTTTTTTGCTGAAAGGAGGAACTATAT
CCGGATCTGGCGTAATAGCGAAGAGGCCCGCACCGATCGCCCTTCCCAACAGTTGCGCAGCCTGAATGGC
GAATGGG
[124 nt withheld, positions 1128-1251]
C
[91 nt withheld, positions 1253-1343]
A
[49 nt withheld, positions 1345-1393]
CCTTTGACGTTGGAGTCCACGTTCTTT
[37 nt withheld, positions 1421-1457]
ACCCTATCTCGGTCTATTCTTTTGATTTATAAGGGATTTTGCCGATTTCGGCCTATTGGTTAAAAAATGA
GCTGATTTAACAAAAATTTAACGCGAATTTTAACAAAATATTAACGCTTACAATTTAGGTGGCACTTTTC
GGGGAAATGTGCGCGGAACCCCTATTTGTTTATTTTTCTAAATACATTCAAATATGTATCCGCTCATGAG
ACAATAACCCTGATAAATGCTTCAATAATATTGAAAAAGGAAGAGTATGAGTATTCAACATTTCCGTGTC
GCCCTTATTCCCTTTTTTGCGGCATTTTGCCTTCCTGTTTTTGCTCACCCAGAAACGCTGGTGAAAGTAA
AAGATGCTGAAGATCAGTTGGGTGCACGAGTGGGTTACATCGAACTGGATCTCAACAGCGGTAAGATCCT
TGAGAGTTTTCGCCCCGAAGAACGTTTTCCAATGATGAGCACTTTTAAAGTTCTGCTATGTGGCGCGGTA
TTATCCCGTATTGACGCCGGGCAAGAGCAACTCGGTCGCCGCATACACTATTCTCAGAATGACTTGGTTG
AGTACTCACCAGTCACAGAAAAGCATCTTACGGATGGCATGACAGTAAGAGAATTATGCAGTGCTGCCAT
AACCATGAGTGATAACACTGCGGCCAACTTACTTCTGACAACGATCGGAGGACCGAAGGAGCTAACCGCT
TTTTTGCACAACATGGGGGATCATGTAACTCGCCTTGATCGTTGGGAACCGGAGCTGAATGAAGCCATAC
CAAACGACGAGCGTGACACCACGATGCCTGTAGCAATGGCAACAACGTTGCGCAAACTATTAACTGGCGA
ACTACTTACTCTAGCTTCCCGGCAACAATTAATAGACTGGATGGAGGCGGATAAAGTTGCAGGACCACTT
CTGCGCTCGGCCCTTCCGGCTGGCTGGTTTATTGCTGATAAATCTGGAGCCGGTGAGCGTGGGTCTCGCG
GTATCATTGCAGCACTGGGGCCAGATGGTAAGCCCTCCCGTATCGTAGTTATCTACACGACGGGGAGTCA
GGCAACTATGGATGAACGAAATAGACAGATCGCTGAGATAGGTGCCTCACTGATTAAGCATTGGTAACTG
TCAGACCAAGTTTACTCATATATACTTTAGATTGATTTAAAACTTCATTTTTAATTTAAAAGGATCTAGG
TGAAGATCCTTTTTGATAATCTCATGACCAAAATCCCTTAACGTGAGTTTTCGTTCCACTGAGCGTCAGA
CCCCGTAGAAAAGATCAAAGGATCTTCTTGAGATCCTTTTTTTCTGCGCGTAATCTGCTGCTTGCAAACA
AAAAAACCACCGCTACCAGCGGTGGTTTGTTTGCCGGATCAAGAGCTACCAACTCTTTTTCCGAAGGTAA
CTGGCTTCAGCAGAGCGCAGATACCAAATACTGTTCTTCTAGTGTAGCCGTAGTTAGGCCACCACTTCAA
GAACTCTGTAGCACCGCCTACATACCTCGCTCTGCTAATCCTGTTACCAGTGGCTGCTGCCAGTGGCGAT
AAGTCGTGTCTTACCGGGTTGGACTCAAGACGATAGTTACCGGATAAGGCGCAGCGGTCGGGCTGAACGG
GGGGTTCGTGCACACAGCCCAGCTTGGAGCGAACGACCTACACCGAACTGAGATACCTACAGCGTGAGCT
ATGAGAAAGCGCCACGCTTCCCGAAGGGAGAAAGGCGGACAGGTATCCGGTAAGCGGCAGGGTCGGAACA
GGAGAGCGCACGAGGGAGCTTCCAGGGGGAAACGCCTGGTATCTTTATAGTCCTGTCGGGTTTCGCCACC
TCTGACTTGAGCGTCGATTTTTGTGATGCTCGTCAGGGGGGCGGAGCCTATGGAAAAACGCCAGCAACGC
GGCCTTTTTACGGTTCCTGGCCTTTTGCTGGCCTTTTGCTCACATGTTCTTTCCTGCGTTATCCCCTGAT
TCTGTGGATAACCGTATTACCGCCTTTGAGTGAGCTGATACCGCTCGCCGCAGCCGAACGACCGAGCGCA
GCGAGTCAGTGAGCGAGGAAGCGGAAGAGCGCCCAATACGCAAACCGCCTCTCCCCGCGCGTTGGCCGAT
TCATTAATGCAG
